>Addgene plasmid #157948 | AID-BE4max-P2A-GFP | depositor full sequence | sequence record 304828 | AID-BE4max-P2A-GFP sequence 9106 bps
ATATGCCAAGTACGCCCCCTATTGACGTCAATGACGGTAAATGGCCCGCCTGGCATTATGCCCAGTACAT
GACCTTATGGGACTTTCCTACTTGGCAGTACATCTACGTATTAGTCATCGCTATTACCATGGTGATGCGG
TTTTGGCAGTACATCAATGGGCGTGGATAGCGGTTTGACTCACGGGGATTTCCAAGTCTCCACCCCATTG
ACGTCAATGGGAGTTTGTTTTGGCACCAAAATCAACGGGACTTTCCAAAATGTCGTAACAACTCCGCCCC
ATTGACGCAAATGGGCGGTAGGCGTGTACGGTGGGAGGTCTATATAAGCAGAGCTGGTTTAGTGAACCGT
CAGATCCGCTAGAGATCCGCGGCCGCCACCATGAAGAGGACCGCCGATGGCTCTGAGTTCGAGAGCCCCA
AGAAGAAGCGGAAGGTGGACAGCCTGCTGATGAACCGGAGAAAGTTCCTGTATCAGTTTAAGAATGTGAG
GTGGGCAAAGGGCAGGCGCGAGACCTACCTGTGCTATGTGGTGAAGCGGAGAGATAGCGCCACATCTTTC
AGCCTGGACTTTGGCTACCTGCGGAACAAGAATGGCTGCCACGTGGAGCTGCTGTTTCTGAGATACATCT
CCGACTGGGATCTGGACCCAGGCAGGTGTTATCGCGTGACCTGGTTCACATCCTGGTCTCCCTGCTACGA
TTGTGCCCGGCACGTGGCCGACTTTCTGAGAGGCAACCCTAATCTGTCTCTGAGGATCTTCACCGCCCGC
CTGTATTTTTGCGAGGATAGGAAGGCCGAGCCAGAGGGACTGAGGCGCCTGCACAGGGCCGGCGTGCAGA
TCGCCATCATGACATTCAAGGACTACTTTTATTGTTGGAACACCTTCGTGGAGAATCACGAGCGGACATT
TAAGGCCTGGGAGGGACTGCACGAGAACTCCGTGCGGCTGTCTAGACAGCTGCGGAGAATCCTGCTGCCA
AGCGGCTCCGAGACCCCAGGCACATCTGAGAGCGCCACCCCTGAGAGCGACAAGAAGTACAGCATCGGCC
TGGCCATCGGCACCAACTCTGTGGGCTGGGCCGTGATCACCGACGAGTACAAGGTGCCCAGCAAGAAATT
CAAGGTGCTGGGCAACACCGACCGGCACAGCATCAAGAAGAACCTGATCGGAGCCCTGCTGTTCGACAGC
GGCGAAACAGCCGAGGCCACCCGGCTGAAGAGAACCGCCAGAAGAAGATACACCAGACGGAAGAACCGGA
TCTGCTATCTGCAAGAGATCTTCAGCAACGAGATGGCCAAGGTGGACGACAGCTTCTTCCACAGACTGGA
AGAGTCCTTCCTGGTGGAAGAGGATAAGAAGCACGAGCGGCACCCCATCTTCGGCAACATCGTGGACGAG
GTGGCCTACCACGAGAAGTACCCCACCATCTACCACCTGAGAAAGAAACTGGTGGACAGCACCGACAAGG
CCGACCTGCGGCTGATCTATCTGGCCCTGGCCCACATGATCAAGTTCCGGGGCCACTTCCTGATCGAGGG
CGACCTGAACCCCGACAACAGCGACGTGGACAAGCTGTTCATCCAGCTGGTGCAGACCTACAACCAGCTG
TTCGAGGAAAACCCCATCAACGCCAGCGGCGTGGACGCCAAGGCCATCCTGTCTGCCAGACTGAGCAAGA
GCAGACGGCTGGAAAATCTGATCGCCCAGCTGCCCGGCGAGAAGAAGAATGGCCTGTTCGGAAACCTGAT
TGCCCTGAGCCTGGGCCTGACCCCCAACTTCAAGAGCAACTTCGACCTGGCCGAGGATGCCAAACTGCAG
CTGAGCAAGGACACCTACGACGACGACCTGGACAACCTGCTGGCCCAGATCGGCGACCAGTACGCCGACC
TGTTTCTGGCCGCCAAGAACCTGTCCGACGCCATCCTGCTGAGCGACATCCTGAGAGTGAACACCGAGAT
CACCAAGGCCCCCCTGAGCGCCTCTATGATCAAGAGATACGACGAGCACCACCAGGACCTGACCCTGCTG
AAAGCTCTCGTGCGGCAGCAGCTGCCTGAGAAGTACAAAGAGATTTTCTTCGACCAGAGCAAGAACGGCT
ACGCCGGCTACATTGACGGCGGAGCCAGCCAGGAAGAGTTCTACAAGTTCATCAAGCCCATCCTGGAAAA
GATGGACGGCACCGAGGAACTGCTCGTGAAGCTGAACAGAGAGGACCTGCTGCGGAAGCAGCGGACCTTC
GACAACGGCAGCATCCCCCACCAGATCCACCTGGGAGAGCTGCACGCCATTCTGCGGCGGCAGGAAGATT
TTTACCCATTCCTGAAGGACAACCGGGAAAAGATCGAGAAGATCCTGACCTTCCGCATCCCCTACTACGT
GGGCCCTCTGGCCAGGGGAAACAGCAGATTCGCCTGGATGACCAGAAAGAGCGAGGAAACCATCACCCCC
TGGAACTTCGAGGAAGTGGTGGACAAGGGCGCTTCCGCCCAGAGCTTCATCGAGCGGATGACCAACTTCG
ATAAGAACCTGCCCAACGAGAAGGTGCTGCCCAAGCACAGCCTGCTGTACGAGTACTTCACCGTGTATAA
CGAGCTGACCAAAGTGAAATACGTGACCGAGGGAATGAGAAAGCCCGCCTTCCTGAGCGGCGAGCAGAAA
AAGGCCATCGTGGACCTGCTGTTCAAGACCAACCGGAAAGTGACCGTGAAGCAGCTGAAAGAGGACTACT
TCAAGAAAATCGAGTGCTTCGACTCCGTGGAAATCTCCGGCGTGGAAGATCGGTTCAACGCCTCCCTGGG
CACATACCACGATCTGCTGAAAATTATCAAGGACAAGGACTTCCTGGACAATGAGGAAAACGAGGACATT
CTGGAAGATATCGTGCTGACCCTGACACTGTTTGAGGACAGAGAGATGATCGAGGAACGGCTGAAAACCT
ATGCCCACCTGTTCGACGACAAAGTGATGAAGCAGCTGAAGCGGCGGAGATACACCGGCTGGGGCAGGCT
GAGCCGGAAGCTGATCAACGGCATCCGGGACAAGCAGTCCGGCAAGACAATCCTGGATTTCCTGAAGTCC
GACGGCTTCGCCAACAGAAACTTCATGCAGCTGATCCACGACGACAGCCTGACCTTTAAAGAGGACATCC
AGAAAGCCCAGGTGTCCGGCCAGGGCGATAGCCTGCACGAGCACATTGCCAATCTGGCCGGCAGCCCCGC
CATTAAGAAGGGCATCCTGCAGACAGTGAAGGTGGTGGACGAGCTCGTGAAAGTGATGGGCCGGCACAAG
CCCGAGAACATCGTGATCGAAATGGCCAGAGAGAACCAGACCACCCAGAAGGGACAGAAGAACAGCCGCG
AGAGAATGAAGCGGATCGAAGAGGGCATCAAAGAGCTGGGCAGCCAGATCCTGAAAGAACACCCCGTGGA
AAACACCCAGCTGCAGAACGAGAAGCTGTACCTGTACTACCTGCAGAATGGGCGGGATATGTACGTGGAC
CAGGAACTGGACATCAACCGGCTGTCCGACTACGATGTGGACCATATCGTGCCTCAGAGCTTTCTGAAGG
ACGACTCCATCGACAACAAGGTGCTGACCAGAAGCGACAAGAACCGGGGCAAGAGCGACAACGTGCCCTC
CGAAGAGGTCGTGAAGAAGATGAAGAACTACTGGCGGCAGCTGCTGAACGCCAAGCTGATTACCCAGAGA
AAGTTCGACAATCTGACCAAGGCCGAGAGAGGCGGCCTGAGCGAACTGGATAAGGCCGGCTTCATCAAGA
GACAGCTGGTGGAAACCCGGCAGATCACAAAGCACGTGGCACAGATCCTGGACTCCCGGATGAACACTAA
GTACGACGAGAATGACAAGCTGATCCGGGAAGTGAAAGTGATCACCCTGAAGTCCAAGCTGGTGTCCGAT
TTCCGGAAGGATTTCCAGTTTTACAAAGTGCGCGAGATCAACAACTACCACCACGCCCACGACGCCTACC
TGAACGCCGTCGTGGGAACCGCCCTGATCAAAAAGTACCCTAAGCTGGAAAGCGAGTTCGTGTACGGCGA
CTACAAGGTGTACGACGTGCGGAAGATGATCGCCAAGAGCGAGCAGGAAATCGGCAAGGCTACCGCCAAG
TACTTCTTCTACAGCAACATCATGAACTTTTTCAAGACCGAGATTACCCTGGCCAACGGCGAGATCCGGA
AGCGGCCTCTGATCGAGACAAACGGCGAAACCGGGGAGATCGTGTGGGATAAGGGCCGGGATTTTGCCAC
CGTGCGGAAAGTGCTGAGCATGCCCCAAGTGAATATCGTGAAAAAGACCGAGGTGCAGACAGGCGGCTTC
AGCAAAGAGTCTATCCTGCCCAAGAGGAACAGCGATAAGCTGATCGCCAGAAAGAAGGACTGGGACCCTA
AGAAGTACGGCGGCTTCGACAGCCCCACCGTGGCCTATTCTGTGCTGGTGGTGGCCAAAGTGGAAAAGGG
CAAGTCCAAGAAACTGAAGAGTGTGAAAGAGCTGCTGGGGATCACCATCATGGAAAGAAGCAGCTTCGAG
AAGAATCCCATCGACTTTCTGGAAGCCAAGGGCTACAAAGAAGTGAAAAAGGACCTGATCATCAAGCTGC
CTAAGTACTCCCTGTTCGAGCTGGAAAACGGCCGGAAGAGAATGCTGGCCTCTGCCGGCGAACTGCAGAA
GGGAAACGAACTGGCCCTGCCCTCCAAATATGTGAACTTCCTGTACCTGGCCAGCCACTATGAGAAGCTG
AAGGGCTCCCCCGAGGATAATGAGCAGAAACAGCTGTTTGTGGAACAGCACAAGCACTACCTGGACGAGA
TCATCGAGCAGATCAGCGAGTTCTCCAAGAGAGTGATCCTGGCCGACGCTAATCTGGACAAAGTGCTGTC
CGCCTACAACAAGCACCGGGATAAGCCCATCAGAGAGCAGGCCGAGAATATCATCCACCTGTTTACCCTG
ACCAATCTGGGAGCCCCTGCCGCCTTCAAGTACTTTGACACCACCATCGACCGGAAGAGGTACACCAGCA
CCAAAGAGGTGCTGGACGCCACCCTGATCCACCAGAGCATCACCGGCCTGTACGAGACACGGATCGACCT
GTCTCAGCTGGGAGGCGACAGCGGCGGGAGCGGCGGGAGCGGGGGGAGCACTAATCTGAGCGACATCATT
GAGAAGGAGACTGGGAAACAGCTGGTCATTCAGGAGTCCATCCTGATGCTGCCTGAGGAGGTGGAGGAAG
TGATCGGCAACAAGCCAGAGTCTGACATCCTGGTGCACACCGCCTACGACGAGTCCACAGATGAGAATGT
GATGCTGCTGACCTCTGACGCCCCCGAGTATAAGCCTTGGGCCCTGGTCATCCAGGATTCTAACGGCGAG
AATAAGATCAAGATGCTGAGCGGAGGATCCGGAGGATCTGGAGGCAGCACCAACCTGTCTGACATCATCG
AGAAGGAGACAGGCAAGCAGCTGGTCATCCAGGAGAGCATCCTGATGCTGCCCGAAGAAGTCGAAGAAGT
GATCGGAAACAAGCCTGAGAGCGATATCCTGGTCCATACCGCCTACGACGAGAGTACCGACGAAAATGTG
ATGCTGCTGACATCCGACGCCCCAGAGTATAAGCCCTGGGCTCTGGTCATCCAGGATTCCAACGGAGAGA
ACAAAATCAAAATGCTGTCTGGCGGCTCAAAAAGAACCGCCGACGGCAGCGAATTCGAGCCCAAGAAGAA
GAGGAAAGTCGGATCCTAAGTTTAAACCCGCTGATCAGCCTCGACTGTGCCTTCTAGTTGCCAGCCATCT
GTTGTTTGCCCCTCCCCCGTGCCTTCCTTGACCCTGGAAGGTGCCACTCCCACTGTCCTTTCCTAATAAA
ATGAGGAAATTGCATCGCATTGTCTGAGTAGGTGTCATTCTATTCTGGGGGGTGGGGTGGGGCAGGACAG
CAAGGGGGAGGATTGGGAAGAGAATAGCAGGCATGCTGGGGATGCGGTGGGCTCTATGGCTTCTGAGGCG
GAAAGAACCAGCTGGGGCTCGATACCGTCGACCTCTAGCTAGAGCTTGGCGTAATCATGGTCATAGCTGT
TTCCTGTGTGAAATTGTTATCCGCTCACAATTCCACACAACATACGAGCCGGAAGCATAAAGTGTAAAGC
CTAGGGTGCCTAATGAGTGAGCTAACTCACATTAATTGCGTTGCGCTCACTGCCCGCTTTCCAGTCGGGA
AACCTGTCGTGCCAGCTGCATTAATGAATCGGCCAACGCGCGGGGAGAGGCGGTTTGCGTATTGGGCGCT
CTTCCGCTTCCTCGCTCACTGACTCGCTGCGCTCGGTCGTTCGGCTGCGGCGAGCGGTATCAGCTCACTC
AAAGGCGGTAATACGGTTATCCACAGAATCAGGGGATAACGCAGGAAAGAACATGTGAGCAAAAGGCCAG
CAAAAGGCCAGGAACCGTAAAAAGGCCGCGTTGCTGGCGTTTTTCCATAGGCTCCGCCCCCCTGACGAGC
ATCACAAAAATCGACGCTCAAGTCAGAGGTGGCGAAACCCGACAGGACTATAAAGATACCAGGCGTTTCC
CCCTGGAAGCTCCCTCGTGCGCTCTCCTGTTCCGACCCTGCCGCTTACCGGATACCTGTCCGCCTTTCTC
CCTTCGGGAAGCGTGGCGCTTTCTCATAGCTCACGCTGTAGGTATCTCAGTTCGGTGTAGGTCGTTCGCT
CCAAGCTGGGCTGTGTGCACGAACCCCCCGTTCAGCCCGACCGCTGCGCCTTATCCGGTAACTATCGTCT
TGAGTCCAACCCGGTAAGACACGACTTATCGCCACTGGCAGCAGCCACTGGTAACAGGATTAGCAGAGCG
AGGTATGTAGGCGGTGCTACAGAGTTCTTGAAGTGGTGGCCTAACTACGGCTACACTAGAAGAACAGTAT
TTGGTATCTGCGCTCTGCTGAAGCCAGTTACCTTCGGAAAAAGAGTTGGTAGCTCTTGATCCGGCAAACA
AACCACCGCTGGTAGCGGTGGTTTTTTTGTTTGCAAGCAGCAGATTACGCGCAGAAAAAAAGGATCTCAA
GAAGATCCTTTGATCTTTTCTACGGGGTCTGACGCTCAGTGGAACGAAAACTCACGTTAAGGGATTTTGG
TCATGAGATTATCAAAAAGGATCTTCACCTAGATCCTTTTAAATTAAAAATGAAGTTTTAAATCAATCTA
AAGTATATATGAGTAAACTTGGTCTGACAGTTACCAATGCTTAATCAGTGAGGCACCTATCTCAGCGATC
TGTCTATTTCGTTCATCCATAGTTGCCTGACTCCCCGTCGTGTAGATAACTACGATACGGGAGGGCTTAC
CATCTGGCCCCAGTGCTGCAATGATACCGCGAGACCCACGCTCACCGGCTCCAGATTTATCAGCAATAAA
CCAGCCAGCCGGAAGGGCCGAGCGCAGAAGTGGTCCTGCAACTTTATCCGCCTCCATCCAGTCTATTAAT
TGTTGCCGGGAAGCTAGAGTAAGTAGTTCGCCAGTTAATAGTTTGCGCAACGTTGTTGCCATTGCTACAG
GCATCGTGGTGTCACGCTCGTCGTTTGGTATGGCTTCATTCAGCTCCGGTTCCCAACGATCAAGGCGAGT
TACATGATCCCCCATGTTGTGCAAAAAAGCGGTTAGCTCCTTCGGTCCTCCGATCGTTGTCAGAAGTAAG
TTGGCCGCAGTGTTATCACTCATGGTTATGGCAGCACTGCATAATTCTCTTACTGTCATGCCATCCGTAA
GATGCTTTTCTGTGACTGGTGAGTACTCAACCAAGTCATTCTGAGAATAGTGTATGCGGCGACCGAGTTG
CTCTTGCCCGGCGTCAATACGGGATAATACCGCGCCACATAGCAGAACTTTAAAAGTGCTCATCATTGGA
AAACGTTCTTCGGGGCGAAAACTCTCAAGGATCTTACCGCTGTTGAGATCCAGTTCGATGTAACCCACTC
GTGCACCCAACTGATCTTCAGCATCTTTTACTTTCACCAGCGTTTCTGGGTGAGCAAAAACAGGAAGGCA
AAATGCCGCAAAAAAGGGAATAAGGGCGACACGGAAATGTTGAATACTCATACTCTTCCTTTTTCAATAT
TATTGAAGCATTTATCAGGGTTATTGTCTCATGAGCGGATACATATTTGAATGTATTTAGAAAAATAAAC
AAATAGGGGTTCCGCGCACATTTCCCCGAAAAGTGCCACCTGACGTCGACGGATCGGGAGATCGATCTCC
CGATCCCCTAGGGTCGACTCTCAGTACAATCTGCTCTGATGCCGCATAGTTAAGCCAGTATCTGCTCCCT
GCTTGTGTGTTGGAGGTCGCTGAGTAGTGCGCGAGCAAAATTTAAGCTACAACAAGGCAAGGCTTGACCG
ACAATTGCATGAAGAATCTGCTTAGGGTTAGGCGTTTTGCGCTGCTTCGCGATGTACGGGCCAGATATAC
GCGTGGATCCCTGCAGTTAATTAAAGAGGGCCTATTTCCCATGATTCCTTCATATTTGCATATACGATAC
AAGGCTGTTAGAGAGATAATTAGAATTAATTTGACTGTAAACACAAAGATATTAGTACAAAATACGTGAC
GTAGAAAGTAATAATTTCTTGGGTAGTTTGCAGTTTTAAAATTATGTTTTAAAATGGACTATCATATGCT
TACCGTAACTTGAAAGTATTTCGATTTCTTGGCTTTATATATCTTGTGGAAAGGACGAAACACCGGGTCT
TCGAGAAGACCTGTTTTAGAGCTAGAAATAGCAAGTTAAAATAAGGCTAGTCCGTTATCAACTTGAAAAA
GTGGCACCGAGTCGGTGCTTTTTTTATGCATGGTACCGACATTGATTATTGACTAGTTATTAATAGTAAT
CAATTACGGGGTCATTAGTTCATAGCCCATATATGGAGTTCCGCGTTACATAACTTACGGTAAATGGCCC
GCCTGGCTGACCGCCCAACGACCCCCGCCCATTGACGTCAATAATGACGTATGTTCCCATAGTAACGCCA
ATAGGGACTTTCCATTGACGTCAATGGGTGGAGTATTTACGGTAAACTGCCCACTTGGCAGTACATCAAG
TGTATC
Features (pLannotate 1.2.2; 19 found; start..end, strand, type, name):
    132..335     +  promoter       CMV promoter: human cytomegalovirus (CMV) immediate early promoter
    438..980     +  CDS            AICDA (fragment): AICDA_HUMAN - Also known as AID. Experimental evidence at protein level: Swiss-Prot protein existence level 1. Single-stranded DNA-specific cytidine deaminase. Involved in somatic hypermutation (SHM), gene conversion, and class-switch recombination (CSR) in B-lymphocytes by deaminating C to U during transcription of Ig-variable (V) and Ig-switch (S) region DNA. Required for several crucial steps of B-cell terminal differentiation necessary for efficient antibody responses (PubMed:18722174, PubMed:21385873, PubMed:21518874, PubMed:27716525). May also play a role in the epigenetic regulation of
   1029..2630    +  CDS            dCas9(N): N-terminal portion of catalytically inactive Streptococcus pyogenes dCas9 carrying the D10A mutation (Zetsche et al., 2015)
   2631..5129    +  CDS            Cas9(C): C-terminal portion of Streptococcus pyogenes Cas9 (Zetsche et al., 2015)
   5439..5687    +  CDS            UGI: UNGI_BPPB2 - Experimental evidence at protein level: Swiss-Prot protein existence level 1. This protein binds specifically and reversibly to the host uracil-DNA glycosylase, preventing removal of uracil residues from PBS2 DNA by the host uracil-excision repair system. From Bacillus phage PBS2 (Bacteriophage PBS2).
   5785..5896    +  polyA_signal   bGH poly(A) signal: bovine growth hormone polyadenylation signal
   6013..6034    +  promoter       SV40 promoter (fragment): SV40 enhancer and early promoter
   6039..6055    +  misc_feature   MCS (fragment): pBluescript multiple cloning site
   6104..6120    -  protein_bind   lac operator: The lac repressor binds to the lac operator to inhibit transcription in E. coli. This inhibition can be relieved by adding lactose or isopropyl-β-D-thiogalactopyranoside (IPTG). lac repressor encoded by lacI
   6128..6158    -  promoter       lac promoter: promoter for the E. coli lac operon
   6173..6194    -  protein_bind   CAP binding site: CAP binding activates transcription in the presence of cAMP. E. coli catabolite activator protein
   6207..6299    -  CDS            lacI (fragment): lac repressor; lacI; The lac repressor binds to the lac operator to inhibit transcription in E. coli. This inhibition can be relieved by adding lactose or isopropyl-β-D-thiogalactopyranoside (IPTG).
   6482..7070    -  rep_origin     ori: high-copy-number ColE1/pMB1/pBR322/pUC origin of replication
   7241..8101    -  CDS            AmpR: β-lactamase; bla; confers resistance to ampicillin, carbenicillin, and related antibiotics
   8102..8206    -  promoter       AmpR promoter: bla
   8277..8321    -  misc_feature   bom (fragment): basis of mobility region from pBR322
   8496..8736    +  promoter       U6 promoter: RNA polymerase III promoter for human U6 snRNA
   8763..8838    +  misc_RNA       gRNA scaffold: guide RNA scaffold for the Streptococcus pyogenes CRISPR/Cas9 system
   8858..131     +  enhancer       CMV enhancer (across the origin): human cytomegalovirus immediate early enhancer
