>Addgene plasmid #157948 | AID-BE4max-P2A-GFP | addgene full sequence | sequence record 318380 | Addgene NGS Result
TTGCTGGCGTTTTTCCATAGGCTCCGCCCCCCTGACGAGCATCACAAAAATCGACGCTCAAGTCAGAGGT
GGCGAAACCCGACAGGACTATAAAGATACCAGGCGTTTCCCCCTGGAAGCTCCCTCGTGCGCTCTCCTGT
TCCGACCCTGCCGCTTACCGGATACCTGTCCGCCTTTCTCCCTTCGGGAAGCGTGGCGCTTTCTCATAGC
TCACGCTGTAGGTATCTCAGTTCGGTGTAGGTCGTTCGCTCCAAGCTGGGCTGTGTGCACGAACCCCCCG
TTCAGCCCGACCGCTGCGCCTTATCCGGTAACTATCGTCTTGAGTCCAACCCGGTAAGACACGACTTATC
GCCACTGGCAGCAGCCACTGGTAACAGGATTAGCAGAGCGAGGTATGTAGGCGGTGCTACAGAGTTCTTG
AAGTGGTGGCCTAACTACGGCTACACTAGAAGAACAGTATTTGGTATCTGCGCTCTGCTGAAGCCAGTTA
CCTTCGGAAAAAGAGTTGGTAGCTCTTGATCCGGCAAACAAACCACCGCTGGTAGCGGTGGTTTTTTTGT
TTGCAAGCAGCAGATTACGCGCAGAAAAAAAGGATCTCAAGAAGATCCTTTGATCTTTTCTACGGGGTCT
GACGCTCAGTGGAACGAAAACTCACGTTAAGGGATTTTGGTCATGAGATTATCAAAAAGGATCTTCACCT
AGATCCTTTTAAATTAAAAATGAAGTTTTAAATCAATCTAAAGTATATATGAGTAAACTTGGTCTGACAG
TTACCAATGCTTAATCAGTGAGGCACCTATCTCAGCGATCTGTCTATTTCGTTCATCCATAGTTGCCTGA
CTCCCCGTCGTGTAGATAACTACGATACGGGAGGGCTTACCATCTGGCCCCAGTGCTGCAATGATACCGC
GAGACCCACGCTCACCGGCTCCAGATTTATCAGCAATAAACCAGCCAGCCGGAAGGGCCGAGCGCAGAAG
TGGTCCTGCAACTTTATCCGCCTCCATCCAGTCTATTAATTGTTGCCGGGAAGCTAGAGTAAGTAGTTCG
CCAGTTAATAGTTTGCGCAACGTTGTTGCCATTGCTACAGGCATCGTGGTGTCACGCTCGTCGTTTGGTA
TGGCTTCATTCAGCTCCGGTTCCCAACGATCAAGGCGAGTTACATGATCCCCCATGTTGTGCAAAAAAGC
GGTTAGCTCCTTCGGTCCTCCGATCGTTGTCAGAAGTAAGTTGGCCGCAGTGTTATCACTCATGGTTATG
GCAGCACTGCATAATTCTCTTACTGTCATGCCATCCGTAAGATGCTTTTCTGTGACTGGTGAGTACTCAA
CCAAGTCATTCTGAGAATAGTGTATGCGGCGACCGAGTTGCTCTTGCCCGGCGTCAATACGGGATAATAC
CGCGCCACATAGCAGAACTTTAAAAGTGCTCATCATTGGAAAACGTTCTTCGGGGCGAAAACTCTCAAGG
ATCTTACCGCTGTTGAGATCCAGTTCGATGTAACCCACTCGTGCACCCAACTGATCTTCAGCATCTTTTA
CTTTCACCAGCGTTTCTGGGTGAGCAAAAACAGGAAGGCAAAATGCCGCAAAAAAGGGAATAAGGGCGAC
ACGGAAATGTTGAATACTCATACTCTTCCTTTTTCAATATTATTGAAGCATTTATCAGGGTTATTGTCTC
ATGAGCGGATACATATTTGAATGTATTTAGAAAAATAAACAAATAGGGGTTCCGCGCACATTTCCCCGAA
AAGTGCCACCTGACGTCGACGGATCGGGAGATCGATCTCCCGATCCCCTAGGGTCGACTCTCAGTACAAT
CTGCTCTGATGCCGCATAGTTAAGCCAGTATCTGCTCCCTGCTTGTGTGTTGGAGGTCGCTGAGTAGTGC
GCGAGCAAAATTTAAGCTACAACAAGGCAAGGCTTGACCGACAATTGCATGAAGAATCTGCTTAGGGTTA
GGCGTTTTGCGCTGCTTCGCGATGTACGGGCCAGATATACGCGTGGATCCCTGCAGTTAATTAAAGAGGG
CCTATTTCCCATGATTCCTTCATATTTGCATATACGATACAAGGCTGTTAGAGAGATAATTAGAATTAAT
TTGACTGTAAACACAAAGATATTAGTACAAAATACGTGACGTAGAAAGTAATAATTTCTTGGGTAGTTTG
CAGTTTTAAAATTATGTTTTAAAATGGACTATCATATGCTTACCGTAACTTGAAAGTATTTCGATTTCTT
GGCTTTATATATCTTGTGGAAAGGACGAAACACCGGGTCTTCGAGAAGACCTGTTTTAGAGCTAGAAATA
GCAAGTTAAAATAAGGCTAGTCCGTTATCAACTTGAAAAAGTGGCACCGAGTCGGTGCTTTTTTTATGCA
TGGTACCGACATTGATTATTGACTAGTTATTAATAGTAATCAATTACGGGGTCATTAGTTCATAGCCCAT
ATATGGAGTTCCGCGTTACATAACTTACGGTAAATGGCCCGCCTGGCTGACCGCCCAACGACCCCCGCCC
ATTGACGTCAATAATGACGTATGTTCCCATAGTAACGCCAATAGGGACTTTCCATTGACGTCAATGGGTG
GAGTATTTACGGTAAACTGCCCACTTGGCAGTACATCAAGTGTATCATATGCCAAGTACGCCCCCTATTG
ACGTCAATGACGGTAAATGGCCCGCCTGGCATTATGCCCAGTACATGACCTTATGGGACTTTCCTACTTG
GCAGTACATCTACGTATTAGTCATCGCTATTACCATGGTGATGCGGTTTTGGCAGTACATCAATGGGCGT
GGATAGCGGTTTGACTCACGGGGATTTCCAAGTCTCCACCCCATTGACGTCAATGGGAGTTTGTTTTGGC
ACCAAAATCAACGGGACTTTCCAAAATGTCGTAACAACTCCGCCCCATTGACGCAAATGGGCGGTAGGCG
TGTACGGTGGGAGGTCTATATAAGCAGAGCTGGTTTAGTGAACCGTCAGATCCGCTAGAGATCCGCGGCC
GCCACCATGAAGAGGACCGCCGATGGCTCTGAGTTCGAGAGCCCCAAGAAGAAGCGGAAGGTGGACAGCC
TGCTGATGAACCGGAGAAAGTTCCTGTATCAGTTTAAGAATGTGAGGTGGGCAAAGGGCAGGCGCGAGAC
CTACCTGTGCTATGTGGTGAAGCGGAGAGATAGCGCCACATCTTTCAGCCTGGACTTTGGCTACCTGCGG
AACAAGAATGGCTGCCACGTGGAGCTGCTGTTTCTGAGATACATCTCCGACTGGGATCTGGACCCAGGCA
GGTGTTATCGCGTGACCTGGTTCACATCCTGGTCTCCCTGCTACGATTGTGCCCGGCACGTGGCCGACTT
TCTGAGAGGCAACCCTAATCTGTCTCTGAGGATCTTCACCGCCCGCCTGTATTTTTGCGAGGATAGGAAG
GCCGAGCCAGAGGGACTGAGGCGCCTGCACAGGGCCGGCGTGCAGATCGCCATCATGACATTCAAGGACT
ACTTTTATTGTTGGAACACCTTCGTGGAGAATCACGAGCGGACATTTAAGGCCTGGGAGGGACTGCACGA
GAACTCCGTGCGGCTGTCTAGACAGCTGCGGAGAATCCTGCTGCCAAGCGGCTCCGAGACCCCAGGCACA
TCTGAGAGCGCCACCCCTGAGAGCGACAAGAAGTACAGCATCGGCCTGGCCATCGGCACCAACTCTGTGG
GCTGGGCCGTGATCACCGACGAGTACAAGGTGCCCAGCAAGAAATTCAAGGTGCTGGGCAACACCGACCG
GCACAGCATCAAGAAGAACCTGATCGGAGCCCTGCTGTTCGACAGCGGCGAAACAGCCGAGGCCACCCGG
CTGAAGAGAACCGCCAGAAGAAGATACACCAGACGGAAGAACCGGATCTGCTATCTGCAAGAGATCTTCA
GCAACGAGATGGCCAAGGTGGACGACAGCTTCTTCCACAGACTGGAAGAGTCCTTCCTGGTGGAAGAGGA
TAAGAAGCACGAGCGGCACCCCATCTTCGGCAACATCGTGGACGAGGTGGCCTACCACGAGAAGTACCCC
ACCATCTACCACCTGAGAAAGAAACTGGTGGACAGCACCGACAAGGCCGACCTGCGGCTGATCTATCTGG
CCCTGGCCCACATGATCAAGTTCCGGGGCCACTTCCTGATCGAGGGCGACCTGAACCCCGACAACAGCGA
CGTGGACAAGCTGTTCATCCAGCTGGTGCAGACCTACAACCAGCTGTTCGAGGAAAACCCCATCAACGCC
AGCGGCGTGGACGCCAAGGCCATCCTGTCTGCCAGACTGAGCAAGAGCAGACGGCTGGAAAATCTGATCG
CCCAGCTGCCCGGCGAGAAGAAGAATGGCCTGTTCGGAAACCTGATTGCCCTGAGCCTGGGCCTGACCCC
CAACTTCAAGAGCAACTTCGACCTGGCCGAGGATGCCAAACTGCAGCTGAGCAAGGACACCTACGACGAC
GACCTGGACAACCTGCTGGCCCAGATCGGCGACCAGTACGCCGACCTGTTTCTGGCCGCCAAGAACCTGT
CCGACGCCATCCTGCTGAGCGACATCCTGAGAGTGAACACCGAGATCACCAAGGCCCCCCTGAGCGCCTC
TATGATCAAGAGATACGACGAGCACCACCAGGACCTGACCCTGCTGAAAGCTCTCGTGCGGCAGCAGCTG
CCTGAGAAGTACAAAGAGATTTTCTTCGACCAGAGCAAGAACGGCTACGCCGGCTACATTGACGGCGGAG
CCAGCCAGGAAGAGTTCTACAAGTTCATCAAGCCCATCCTGGAAAAGATGGACGGCACCGAGGAACTGCT
CGTGAAGCTGAACAGAGAGGACCTGCTGCGGAAGCAGCGGACCTTCGACAACGGCAGCATCCCCCACCAG
ATCCACCTGGGAGAGCTGCACGCCATTCTGCGGCGGCAGGAAGATTTTTACCCATTCCTGAAGGACAACC
GGGAAAAGATCGAGAAGATCCTGACCTTCCGCATCCCCTACTACGTGGGCCCTCTGGCCAGGGGAAACAG
CAGATTCGCCTGGATGACCAGAAAGAGCGAGGAAACCATCACCCCCTGGAACTTCGAGGAAGTGGTGGAC
AAGGGCGCTTCCGCCCAGAGCTTCATCGAGCGGATGACCAACTTCGATAAGAACCTGCCCAACGAGAAGG
TGCTGCCCAAGCACAGCCTGCTGTACGAGTACTTCACCGTGTATAACGAGCTGACCAAAGTGAAATACGT
GACCGAGGGAATGAGAAAGCCCGCCTTCCTGAGCGGCGAGCAGAAAAAGGCCATCGTGGACCTGCTGTTC
AAGACCAACCGGAAAGTGACCGTGAAGCAGCTGAAAGAGGACTACTTCAAGAAAATCGAGTGCTTCGACT
CCGTGGAAATCTCCGGCGTGGAAGATCGGTTCAACGCCTCCCTGGGCACATACCACGATCTGCTGAAAAT
TATCAAGGACAAGGACTTCCTGGACAATGAGGAAAACGAGGACATTCTGGAAGATATCGTGCTGACCCTG
ACACTGTTTGAGGACAGAGAGATGATCGAGGAACGGCTGAAAACCTATGCCCACCTGTTCGACGACAAAG
TGATGAAGCAGCTGAAGCGGCGGAGATACACCGGCTGGGGCAGGCTGAGCCGGAAGCTGATCAACGGCAT
CCGGGACAAGCAGTCCGGCAAGACAATCCTGGATTTCCTGAAGTCCGACGGCTTCGCCAACAGAAACTTC
ATGCAGCTGATCCACGACGACAGCCTGACCTTTAAAGAGGACATCCAGAAAGCCCAGGTGTCCGGCCAGG
GCGATAGCCTGCACGAGCACATTGCCAATCTGGCCGGCAGCCCCGCCATTAAGAAGGGCATCCTGCAGAC
AGTGAAGGTGGTGGACGAGCTCGTGAAAGTGATGGGCCGGCACAAGCCCGAGAACATCGTGATCGAAATG
GCCAGAGAGAACCAGACCACCCAGAAGGGACAGAAGAACAGCCGCGAGAGAATGAAGCGGATCGAAGAGG
GCATCAAAGAGCTGGGCAGCCAGATCCTGAAAGAACACCCCGTGGAAAACACCCAGCTGCAGAACGAGAA
GCTGTACCTGTACTACCTGCAGAATGGGCGGGATATGTACGTGGACCAGGAACTGGACATCAACCGGCTG
TCCGACTACGATGTGGACCATATCGTGCCTCAGAGCTTTCTGAAGGACGACTCCATCGACAACAAGGTGC
TGACCAGAAGCGACAAGAACCGGGGCAAGAGCGACAACGTGCCCTCCGAAGAGGTCGTGAAGAAGATGAA
GAACTACTGGCGGCAGCTGCTGAACGCCAAGCTGATTACCCAGAGAAAGTTCGACAATCTGACCAAGGCC
GAGAGAGGCGGCCTGAGCGAACTGGATAAGGCCGGCTTCATCAAGAGACAGCTGGTGGAAACCCGGCAGA
TCACAAAGCACGTGGCACAGATCCTGGACTCCCGGATGAACACTAAGTACGACGAGAATGACAAGCTGAT
CCGGGAAGTGAAAGTGATCACCCTGAAGTCCAAGCTGGTGTCCGATTTCCGGAAGGATTTCCAGTTTTAC
AAAGTGCGCGAGATCAACAACTACCACCACGCCCACGACGCCTACCTGAACGCCGTCGTGGGAACCGCCC
TGATCAAAAAGTACCCTAAGCTGGAAAGCGAGTTCGTGTACGGCGACTACAAGGTGTACGACGTGCGGAA
GATGATCGCCAAGAGCGAGCAGGAAATCGGCAAGGCTACCGCCAAGTACTTCTTCTACAGCAACATCATG
AACTTTTTCAAGACCGAGATTACCCTGGCCAACGGCGAGATCCGGAAGCGGCCTCTGATCGAGACAAACG
GCGAAACCGGGGAGATCGTGTGGGATAAGGGCCGGGATTTTGCCACCGTGCGGAAAGTGCTGAGCATGCC
CCAAGTGAATATCGTGAAAAAGACCGAGGTGCAGACAGGCGGCTTCAGCAAAGAGTCTATCCTGCCCAAG
AGGAACAGCGATAAGCTGATCGCCAGAAAGAAGGACTGGGACCCTAAGAAGTACGGCGGCTTCGACAGCC
CCACCGTGGCCTATTCTGTGCTGGTGGTGGCCAAAGTGGAAAAGGGCAAGTCCAAGAAACTGAAGAGTGT
GAAAGAGCTGCTGGGGATCACCATCATGGAAAGAAGCAGCTTCGAGAAGAATCCCATCGACTTTCTGGAA
GCCAAGGGCTACAAAGAAGTGAAAAAGGACCTGATCATCAAGCTGCCTAAGTACTCCCTGTTCGAGCTGG
AAAACGGCCGGAAGAGAATGCTGGCCTCTGCCGGCGAACTGCAGAAGGGAAACGAACTGGCCCTGCCCTC
CAAATATGTGAACTTCCTGTACCTGGCCAGCCACTATGAGAAGCTGAAGGGCTCCCCCGAGGATAATGAG
CAGAAACAGCTGTTTGTGGAACAGCACAAGCACTACCTGGACGAGATCATCGAGCAGATCAGCGAGTTCT
CCAAGAGAGTGATCCTGGCCGACGCTAATCTGGACAAAGTGCTGTCCGCCTACAACAAGCACCGGGATAA
GCCCATCAGAGAGCAGGCCGAGAATATCATCCACCTGTTTACCCTGACCAATCTGGGAGCCCCTGCCGCC
TTCAAGTACTTTGACACCACCATCGACCGGAAGAGGTACACCAGCACCAAAGAGGTGCTGGACGCCACCC
TGATCCACCAGAGCATCACCGGCCTGTACGAGACACGGATCGACCTGTCTCAGCTGGGAGGTGACAGCGG
CGGGAGCGGCGGGAGCGGGGGGAGCACTAATCTGAGCGACATCATTGAGAAGGAGACTGGGAAACAGCTG
GTCATTCAGGAGTCCATCCTGATGCTGCCTGAGGAGGTGGAGGAAGTGATCGGCAACAAGCCAGAGTCTG
ACATCCTGGTGCACACCGCCTACGACGAGTCCACAGATGAGAATGTGATGCTGCTGACCTCTGACGCCCC
CGAGTATAAGCCTTGGGCCCTGGTCATCCAGGATTCTAACGGCGAGAATAAGATCAAGATGCTGAGCGGA
GGATCCGGAGGATCTGGAGGCAGCACCAACCTGTCTGACATCATCGAGAAGGAGACAGGCAAGCAGCTGG
TCATCCAGGAGAGCATCCTGATGCTGCCCGAAGAAGTCGAAGAAGTGATCGGAAACAAGCCTGAGAGCGA
TATCCTGGTCCATACCGCCTACGACGAGAGTACCGACGAAAATGTGATGCTGCTGACATCCGACGCCCCA
GAGTATAAGCCCTGGGCTCTGGTCATCCAGGATTCCAACGGAGAGAACAAAATCAAAATGCTGTCTGGCG
GCTCAAAAAGAACCGCCGACGGCAGCGAATTCGAGCCCAAGAAGAAGAGGAAAGTCGGAAGCGGAGCTAC
TAACTTCAGCCTGCTGAAGCAGGCTGGAGACGTGGAGGAGAACCCTGGACCTATGGTGAGCAAGGGCGAG
GAGCTGTTCACCGGGGTGGTGCCCATCCTGGTCGAGCTGGACGGCGACGTAAACGGCCACAAGTTCAGCG
TGTCCGGCGAGGGCGAGGGCGATGCCACCTACGGCAAGCTGACCCTGAAGTTCATCTGCACCACCGGCAA
GCTGCCCGTGCCCTGGCCCACCCTCGTGACCACCCTGACCTATGGAGTGCAGTGCTTCAGCCGCTACCCC
GACCACATGAAGCAGCACGACTTCTTCAAGTCCGCCATGCCCGAAGGCTACGTCCAGGAGCGCACCATCT
TCTTCAAGGACGACGGCAACTACAAGACCCGCGCCGAGGTGAAGTTCGAGGGCGACACCCTGGTGAACCG
CATCGAGCTGAAGGGCATCGACTTCAAGGAGGACGGCAACATCCTGGGGCACAAGCTGGAGTACAACTAC
AACAGCCACAACGTCTATATCATGGCCGACAAGCAGAAGAACGGCATCAAGGTGAACTTCAAGATCCGCC
ACAACATCGAGGACGGCAGCGTGCAGCTCGCCGACCACTACCAGCAGAACACCCCCATCGGCGACGGCCC
CGTGCTGCTGCCCGACAACCACTACCTGAGCACCCAGTCCGCCCTGAGCAAAGACCCCAACGAGAAGCGC
GATCACATGGTCCTGCTGGAGTTCGTGACCGCCGCCGGGATCACTCTCGGCATGGACGAGCTGTACAAGT
CTGGTGGTTCTCCCAAGAAGAAAAGGAAAGTCTAAGTTTAAACCCGCTGATCAGCCTCGACTGTGCCTTC
TAGTTGCCAGCCATCTGTTGTTTGCCCCTCCCCCGTGCCTTCCTTGACCCTGGAAGGTGCCACTCCCACT
GTCCTTTCCTAATAAAATGAGGAAATTGCATCGCATTGTCTGAGTAGGTGTCATTCTATTCTGGGGGGTG
GGGTGGGGCAGGACAGCAAGGGGGAGGATTGGGAAGAGAATAGCAGGCATGCTGGGGATGCGGTGGGCTC
TATGGCTTCTGAGGCGGAAAGAACCAGCTGGGGCTCGATACCGTCGACCTCTAGCTAGAGCTTGGCGTAA
TCATGGTCATAGATGTTTCCTGTGTGAAATTGTTATCCGCTCACAATTCCACACAACATACGAGCCGGAA
GCATAAAGTGTAAAGCCTAGGGTGCCTAATGAGTGAGCTAACTCACATTAATTGCGTTGCGCTCACTGCC
CGCTTTCCAGTCGGGAAACCTGTCGTGCCAGCTGCATTAATGAATCGGCCAACGCGCGGGGAGAGGCGGT
TTGCGTATTGGGCGCTCTTCCGCTTCCTCGCTCACTGACTCGCTGCGCTCGGTCGTTCGGCTGCGGCGAG
CGGTATCAGCTCACTCAAAGGCGGTAATACGGTTATCCACAGAATCAGGGGATAACGCAGGAAAGAACAT
GTGAGCAAAAGGCCAGCAAAAGGCCAGGAACCGTAAAAAGGCCGCG
Features (pLannotate 1.2.2; 21 found; start..end, strand, type, name):
     12..600     -  rep_origin     ori: high-copy-number ColE1/pMB1/pBR322/pUC origin of replication
    771..1631    -  CDS            AmpR: β-lactamase; bla; confers resistance to ampicillin, carbenicillin, and related antibiotics
   1632..1736    -  promoter       AmpR promoter: bla
   1807..1851    -  misc_feature   bom (fragment): basis of mobility region from pBR322
   2026..2266    +  promoter       U6 promoter: RNA polymerase III promoter for human U6 snRNA
   2293..2368    +  misc_RNA       gRNA scaffold: guide RNA scaffold for the Streptococcus pyogenes CRISPR/Cas9 system
   2388..2767    +  enhancer       CMV enhancer: human cytomegalovirus immediate early enhancer
   2768..2971    +  promoter       CMV promoter: human cytomegalovirus (CMV) immediate early promoter
   3074..3616    +  CDS            AICDA (fragment): AICDA_HUMAN - Also known as AID. Experimental evidence at protein level: Swiss-Prot protein existence level 1. Single-stranded DNA-specific cytidine deaminase. Involved in somatic hypermutation (SHM), gene conversion, and class-switch recombination (CSR) in B-lymphocytes by deaminating C to U during transcription of Ig-variable (V) and Ig-switch (S) region DNA. Required for several crucial steps of B-cell terminal differentiation necessary for efficient antibody responses (PubMed:18722174, PubMed:21385873, PubMed:21518874, PubMed:27716525). May also play a role in the epigenetic regulation of
   3665..5266    +  CDS            dCas9(N): N-terminal portion of catalytically inactive Streptococcus pyogenes dCas9 carrying the D10A mutation (Zetsche et al., 2015)
   5267..7761    +  CDS            Cas9(C) (fragment): C-terminal portion of Streptococcus pyogenes Cas9 (Zetsche et al., 2015)
   8075..8323    +  CDS            UGI: UNGI_BPPB2 - Experimental evidence at protein level: Swiss-Prot protein existence level 1. This protein binds specifically and reversibly to the host uracil-DNA glycosylase, preventing removal of uracil residues from PBS2 DNA by the host uracil-excision repair system. From Bacillus phage PBS2 (Bacteriophage PBS2).
   8453..9169    +  CDS            EGFP: EGFP is a basic (constitutively fluorescent) green fluorescent protein published in 1996, derived from Aequorea victoria. It is reported to be a rapidly-maturing weak dimer with moderate acid sensitivity.
   9231..9342    +  polyA_signal   bGH poly(A) signal: bovine growth hormone polyadenylation signal
   9459..9480    +  promoter       SV40 promoter (fragment): SV40 enhancer and early promoter
   9485..9501    +  misc_feature   MCS (fragment): pBluescript multiple cloning site
   9550..9566    -  protein_bind   lac operator: The lac repressor binds to the lac operator to inhibit transcription in E. coli. This inhibition can be relieved by adding lactose or isopropyl-β-D-thiogalactopyranoside (IPTG). lac repressor encoded by lacI
   9574..9604    -  promoter       lac promoter: promoter for the E. coli lac operon
   9619..9640    -  protein_bind   CAP binding site: CAP binding activates transcription in the presence of cAMP. E. coli catabolite activator protein
   9653..9745    -  CDS            lacI (fragment): lac repressor; lacI; The lac repressor binds to the lac operator to inhibit transcription in E. coli. This inhibition can be relieved by adding lactose or isopropyl-β-D-thiogalactopyranoside (IPTG).
   9747..9880    -  rep_origin     RSF ori (fragment): Plasmids containing the RSF 1030 origin of replication can be propagated in E. coli cells that contain additional plasmids with compatible origins.
