[The description below was written by a language model from this plasmid's Addgene catalogue record and pLannotate feature annotations shown in this document.]
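Description:
AID-BE4max-P2A-GFP is a mammalian expression and CRISPR plasmid built on a pCMV backbone that encodes a cytosine base editor in which the deaminase is human activation-induced cytidine deaminase (AID). It is maintained in E. coli through a high-copy ColE1/pUC-type origin and selected with ampicillin via the β-lactamase gene. Short remnants of lac regulatory elements, an SV40 promoter fragment, a pBR322 bom fragment and other backbone scraps are also annotated but appear to have no functional role.

The main cassette is driven by the CMV immediate-early enhancer and promoter and terminated by the bovine growth hormone polyadenylation signal. The open reading frame begins with a fragment of AICDA, followed by Streptococcus pyogenes Cas9 carrying the D10A mutation. The annotation labels the N-terminal part as dCas9, but D10A alone, as in the BE4max architecture, corresponds to a nickase. A uracil-DNA glycosylase inhibitor (UGI) from phage PBS2 follows; only one copy is annotated, although a gap upstream of it is unannotated. UGI blocks excision of the uracil produced by deamination, favouring C-to-T outcomes. In the repository-sequenced record (about 9.9 kb), EGFP follows UGI, consistent with the P2A-GFP in the name, which would let GFP be released as a separate protein to mark or sort transfected cells. The P2A itself is not annotated. The depositor-supplied sequence (about 9.1 kb) lacks the EGFP feature, so the two records differ on this point.

Both sequences also carry a human U6 promoter followed by an S. pyogenes guide RNA scaffold upstream of the CMV enhancer; the record does not state a spacer. The plasmid is intended for base editing in mammalian cells.
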