Addgene plasmid #157948: AID-BE4max-P2A-GFP
Purpose: Mammalian expression of AID-BE4max-P2A-GFP
Depositing lab: Dali Li. Depositing organization: East China Normal University. Publication: Dual base editor catalyzes both cytosine and adenine base conversions in human cells. Zhang X, Zhu B, Chen L, Xie L, Yu W, Wang Y, Li L, Yin S, Yang L, Hu H, Han H, Li Y, Wang L, Chen G, Ma X, Geng H, Huang W, Pang X, Yang Z, Wu Y, Siwko S, Kurita R, Nakamura Y, Yang L, Liu M, Li D. Nat Biotechnol. 2020 Jun 1. pii: 10.1038/s41587-020-0527-y. doi: 10.1038/s41587-020-0527-y. PubMed 32483363.
Backbone
  Vector backbone: pCMV
  Vector type: Mammalian Expression, CRISPR
Growth in bacteria
  Bacterial resistance: Ampicillin, 100 μg/mL
  Growth temperature: 37°C
  Growth strain: DH5alpha
  Copy number: High Copy
Gene/Insert
  Gene/Insert name: AID-BE4max
  Species: Synthetic
  Cloning method: Gibson Cloning
  Sequencing primers: 5′ CMV-Forward; 3′ BGH-Reverse
Terms and licenses: Academic/Nonprofit Terms; Industry Terms: Not Available to Industry
How to cite: AID-BE4max-P2A-GFP was a gift from Dali Li (Addgene plasmid # 157948 ; http://n2t.net/addgene:157948 ; RRID:Addgene_157948)
